>Addgene plasmid #157425 | pD649-HAsp-CD276-COMP5AP-AviTag-9xHis | addgene full sequence | sequence record 449664 | Addgene NGS Result
TTTCAATATTATTGAAGCATTTATCAGGGTTATTGTCTCATGAGCGGATACATATTTGAATGTATTTAGA
AAAATAAACAAATAGGGGTCAGTGTTACAACCAATTAACCAATTCTGAACATTATCGCGAGCCCATTTAT
ACCTGAATATGGCTCATAACACCCCTTGCTCATGACCAAAATCCCTTAACGTGAGTTACGCGCGCGTCGT
TCCACTGAGCGTCAGACCCCGTAGAAAAGATCAAAGGATCTTCTTGAGATCCTTTTTTTCTGCGCGTAAT
CTGCTGCTTGCAAACAAAAAAACCACCGCTACCAGCGGTGGTTTGTTTGCCGGATCAAGAGCTACCAACT
CTTTTTCCGAAGGTAACTGGCTTCAGCAGAGCGCAGATACCAAATACTGTTCTTCTAGTGTAGCCGTAGT
TAGCCCACCACTTCAAGAACTCTGTAGCACCGCCTACATACCTCGCTCTGCTAATCCTGTTACCAGTGGC
TGCTGCCAGTGGCGATAAGTCGTGTCTTACCGGGTTGGACTCAAGACGATAGTTACCGGATAAGGCGCAG
CGGTCGGGCTGAACGGGGGGTTCGTGCACACAGCCCAGCTTGGAGCGAACGACCTACACCGAACTGAGAT
ACCTACAGCGTGAGCTATGAGAAAGCGCCACGCTTCCCGAAGGGAGAAAGGCGGACAGGTATCCGGTAAG
CGGCAGGGTCGGAACAGGAGAGCGCACGAGGGAGCTTCCAGGGGGAAACGCCTGGTATCTTTATAGTCCT
GTCGGGTTTCGCCACCTCTGACTTGAGCGTCGATTTTTGTGATGCTCGTCAGGGGGGCGGAGCCTATGGA
AAAACGCCAGCAACGCGGCCTTTTTACGGTTCCTGGCCTTTTGCTGGCCTTTTGCTCACATGTTCTTTCC
TGCGTTATCCCCTGATTCTGTGGATAACCGTATTACCGCCTTTGAGTGAGCTGATACCGCTCGCCGCAGC
CGAACGACCGAGCGCAGCGAGTCAGTGAGCGAGGAAGCGGAAGGCGAGAGTAGGGAACTGCCAGGCATCA
AACTAAGCAGAAGGCCCCTGACGGATGGCCTTTTTGCGTTTCTACAAACTCTTTCTGTGTTGTAAAACGA
CGGCCAGTCTTAAGCTCGGGCCCCCTGGGCGGTTCTGATAACGAGTAATCGTTAATCCGCAAATAACGTA
AAAACCCGCTTCGGCGGGTTTTTTTATGGGGGGAGTTTAGGGAAAGAGCATTTGTCAGAATATTTAAGGG
CGCCTGTCACTTTGCTTGATATATGAGAATTATTTAACCTTATAAATGAGAAAAAAGCAACGCACTTTAA
ATAAGATACGTTGCTTTTTCGATTGATGAACACCTATAATTAAACTATTCATCTATTATTTATGATTTTT
TGTATATACAATATTTCTAGTTTGTTAAAGAGAATTAAGAAAATAAATCTCGAAAATAATAAAGGGAAAA
TCAGTTTTTGATATCAAAATTATACATGTCAACGATAATACAAAATATAATACAAACTATAAGATGTTAT
CAGTATTTATTATCATTTAGAATAAATTTTGTGTCGCCCTTAATTGTGAGCGGATAACAATTACGAGCTT
CATGCACAGTGGCGTTGACTCAATATTGGCCATTAGCCATATTATTCATTGGTTATATAGCATAAATCAA
TATTGGCTATTGGCCATTGCATACGTTGTATCTATATCATAATATGTACATTTATATTGGCTCATGTCCA
ATATGACCGCCATGTTGGCATTGATTATTGACTAGTTATTAATAGTAATCAATTACGGGGTCATTAGTTC
ATAGCCCATATATGGAGTTCCGCGTTACATAACTTACGGTAAATGGCCCGCCTGGCTGACCGCCCAACGA
CCCCCGCCCATTGACGTCAATAATGACGTATGTTCCCATAGTAACGCCAATAGGGACTTTCCATTGACGT
CAATGGGTGGAGTATTTACGGTAAACTGCCCACTTGGCAGTACATCAAGTGTATCATATGCCAAGTACGC
CCCCTATTGACGTCAATGACGGTAAATGGCCCGCCTGGCATTATGCCCAGTACATGACCTTATGGGACTT
TCCTACTTGGCAGTACATCTACGTATTAGTCATCGCTATTACCATGGTGATGCGGTTTTGGCAGTACATC
AATGGGCGTGGATAGCGGTTTGACTCACGGGGATTTCCAAGTCTCCACCCCATTGACGTCAATGGGAGTT
TGTTTTGGCACCAAAATCAACGGGACTTTCCAAAATGTCGTAACAACTCCGCCCCATTGACGCAAATGGG
CGGTAGGCGTGTACGGTGGGAGGTCTATATAAGCAGAGCTCGTTTAGTGAACCGTCAGATCGCCTGGAGA
CGCCATCCACGCTGTTTTGACCTCCATAGAAGACACCGGGACCGATCCAGCCTCCGCGGCCGGGAACGGT
GCATTGGAACGCGGATTCCCCGTGCCAAGAGTGACGTAAGTACCGCCTATAGAGTCTATAGGCCCACCCC
CTTGGCTTCGTTAGAACGCGGCTACAATTAATACATAACCTTATGTATCATACACATACGATTTAGGTGA
CACTATAGAATAACATCCACTTTGCCTTTCTCTCCACAGGTGTCCACTCCCAGGTCCAACTGCACCTCGG
TTCTATCGAAAACGCGCCTGCTAGCGCCACCATGAAGACCATCATTGCCCTGAGCTACATCTTCTGCCTG
GTGTTCGCTGCGGCCGCCTTGGAAGTGCAAGTGCCTGAAGATCCTGTGGTGGCCCTCGTGGGAACAGATG
CCACACTGTGCTGTAGCTTTAGCCCCGAGCCTGGATTTTCTCTGGCCCAGCTGAATCTGATCTGGCAGCT
GACCGATACCAAGCAGCTGGTGCACTCTTTCGCCGAAGGCCAGGATCAGGGCAGCGCCTATGCTAACAGA
ACCGCTCTGTTTCCCGATCTGCTGGCCCAGGGAAATGCCAGCCTGAGACTGCAGAGAGTCAGAGTTGCCG
ACGAGGGCAGCTTCACCTGTTTCGTGTCCATCAGAGATTTCGGCTCTGCCGCCGTGTCTCTGCAAGTGGC
CGCTCCTTACAGCAAGCCCAGCATGACCCTGGAACCTAACAAGGACCTGAGGCCTGGCGACACCGTGACC
ATCACATGTAGCAGCTACCAGGGCTATCCCGAGGCCGAAGTGTTTTGGCAGGATGGACAAGGCGTGCCCC
TGACCGGCAATGTGACAACATCTCAGATGGCCAACGAGCAGGGCCTGTTCGATGTGCACTCTATCCTGAG
AGTGGTGCTGGGCGCCAATGGCACATATAGCTGTCTCGTGCGGAACCCCGTTCTGCAGCAGGATGCCCAC
AGCAGCGTGACAATCACACCCCAGAGATCTCCAACAGGCGCCGTGGAAGTTCAGGTGCCAGAGGACCCTG
TTGTGGCTCTTGTGGGCACCGATGCTACCCTGAGATGCTCTTTTAGCCCTGAACCAGGCTTCAGCCTCGC
TCAGCTGAACCTCATTTGGCAACTCACAGACACAAAACAGCTCGTCCACTCCTTCACCGAGGGAAGAGAT
CAGGGCTCCGCCTACGCCAATAGGACAGCACTGTTTCCAGACCTGCTCGCTCAAGGCAACGCTAGTCTGA
GGCTGCAACGCGTTAGAGTGGCCGATGAAGGCTCCTTTACCTGCTTCGTCAGCATCCGCGATTTTGGCAG
TGCTGCCGTCAGCCTGCAAGTCGCTGCCCCTTACTCCAAGCCTTCTATGACCCTCGAGCCGAACAAAGAT
CTCAGACCCGGCGATACAGTGACCATTACCTGCAGCTCCTACAGAGGCTACCCAGAGGCTGAGGTTTTCT
GGCAAGACGGACAGGGCGTTCCACTGACTGGAAACGTGACCACCAGCCAGATGGCTAATGAACAGGGACT
CTTTGACGTGCACAGCGTGCTGAGAGTCGTTCTGGGAGCTAACGGCACCTATTCTTGCCTCGTCAGAAAC
CCTGTGCTCCAGCAGGACGCTCACGGCTCTGTGACAATTACCGGCCAGCCTATGACCTTTCCACCTGAGG
CTGGCGCGCCGGAAGATCAAGTTGATCCAAGATTGATTGATGGCAAGGGCGGATCTCTGGAGGTGCTGTT
CCAGGGACCAGGCGGAAGCGGCAATCCCGGCGGCGATCTGGCCCCCCAGATGCTGCGCGAGCTGCAGGAG
ACCAATGCCGCCCTGCAGGACGTGCGCGAGCTGCTGCGCCACCGCGTGAAGGAGATCACCTTCCTGAAGA
ACACCGTGATGGAGTGCGACGCCTGCGGTATGCAGCCCTCTAGAGGCTCCGGCTCCATCATCCCAGTTGA
GGAGGAGAACCCGGACTTCTGGAACCGCGAGGCAGCCGAGGCCCTGGGTGCCGCCAAGAAGCTGCAGCCT
GCACAGACAGCCGCCAAGAACCTCATCATCTTCCTGGGCGATGGGATGGGGGTGTCTACGGTGACAGCTG
CCAGGATCCTAAAAGGGCAGAAGAAGGACAAACTGGGGCCTGAGATACCCCTGGCCATGGACCGCTTCCC
ATATGTGGCTCTGTCCAAGACATACAATGTAGACAAACATGTGCCAGACAGTGGAGCCACAGCCACGGCC
TACCTGTGCGGGGTCAAGGGCAACTTCCAGACCATTGGCTTGAGTGCAGCCGCCCGCTTTAACCAGTGCA
ACACGACACGCGGCAACGAGGTCATCTCCGTGATGAATCGGGCCAAGAAAGCAGGGAAGTCAGTGGGAGT
GGTAACCACCACACGAGTGCAGCACGCCTCGCCAGCCGGCACCTACGCCCACACGGTGAACCGCAACTGG
TACTCGGACGCCGACGTGCCTGCCTCGGCCCGCCAGGAGGGGTGCCAGGACATCGCTACGCAGCTCATCT
CCAACATGGACATTGACGTGATCCTAGGTGGAGGCCGAAAGTACATGTTTCGCATGGGAACCCCAGACCC
TGAGTACCCAGATGACTACAGCCAAGGTGGGACCAGGCTGGACGGGAAGAATCTGGTGCAGGAATGGCTG
GCGAAGCGCCAGGGTGCCCGGTATGTGTGGAACCGCACTGAGCTCATGCAGGCTTCCCTGGACCCGTCTG
TGACCCATCTCATGGGTCTCTTTGAGCCTGGAGACATGAAATACGAGATCCACCGAGACTCCACACTGGA
CCCCTCCCTGATGGAGATGACAGAGGCTGCCCTGCGCCTGCTGAGCAGGAACCCCCGCGGCTTCTTCCTC
TTCGTGGAGGGTGGTCGCATCGACCATGGTCATCATGAAAGCAGGGCTTACCGGGCACTGACTGAGACGA
TCATGTTCGACGACGCCATTGAGAGGGCGGGCCAGCTCACCAGCGAGGAGGACACGCTGAGCCTCGTCAC
TGCCGACCACTCCCACGTCTTCTCCTTCGGAGGCTACCCCCTGCGAGGGAGCTCCATCTTCGGGCTGGCC
CCTGGCAAGGCCCGGGACAGGAAGGCCTACACGGTCCTCCTATACGGAAACGGTCCAGGCTATGTGCTCA
AGGACGGCGCCCGGCCGGATGTTACCGAGAGCGAGAGCGGGAGCCCCGAGTATCGGCAGCAGTCAGCAGT
GCCCCTGGACGAAGAGACCCACGCAGGCGAGGACGTGGCGGTGTTCGCGCGCGGCCCGCAGGCGCACCTG
GTTCACGGCGTGCAGGAGCAGACCTTCATAGCGCACGTCATGGCCTTCGCCGCCTGCCTGGAGCCCTACA
CCGCCTGCGACCTGGCGCCCCCCGCCGGCACCACCGACGCCGCGCACCCGGGTGGCGGAGGACTGAACGA
CATCTTCGAGGCTCAGAAAATCGAATGGCACGAACATCACCATCACCATCACCATCACCATTAAGGCCGG
CCTGTAGTCACTGGCACAACGCGTTACCCGGTAAGCCAATCGGGTATACACGGTCGTCATACTGCAGACA
GGGTTCTTCTACTTTGCAAGATAGTCTTGAGTAGTAAAATAAATAGATAGAGAAAATCAGCCTCGACTGT
GCCTTCTAGTTGCCAGCCATCTGTTGTTTGCCCCTCCCCCGTGCCTTCCTTGACCCTGGAAGGTGCCACT
CCCACTGTCCTTTCCTAATAAAATGAGGAAATTGCATCACAACACTCAACCCTATCTCGGTCTATTCTTT
TGATTTATAAGGGATTTTGCCGATTTCGGCCTATTGGTTAAAAAATGAGCTGATTTAACAAAAATTTAAC
GCGAATTAATTCTGTGGAATGTGTGTCAGTTAGGGTGTGGAAAGTCCCCAGGCTCCCCAGCAGGCAGAAG
TATGCAAAGCATGCATCTCAATTAGTCAGCAACCAGGTGTGGAAAGTCCCCAGGCTCCCCAGCAGGCAGA
AGTATGCAAAGCATGCATCTCAATTAGTCAGCAACCATAGTCCCGCCCCTAACTCCGCCCATCCCGCCCC
TAACTCCGCCCAGTTCCGCCCATTCTCCGCCCCATGGCTGACTAATTTTTTTTATTTATGCAGAGGCCGA
GGCCGCCTCTGCCTCTGAGCTATTCCAGAAGTAGTGAGGAGGCTTTTTTGGAGGCCTAGGCTTTTGCAAA
AAGCTCCCGGGAGCTTGTATATCCATTTTCGGATCTGATCAGCACGTGTTGACAATTAATCATCGGCATA
GTATATCGGCATAGTATAATACGACAAGGTGAGGAACTAAACCATGACCGAGTACAAGCCCACGGTGCGC
CTCGCCACCCGCGACGACGTCCCCAGGGCCGTACGCACCCTCGCCGCCGCGTTCGCCGACTACCCCGCCA
CGCGCCACACCGTCGATCCGGACCGCCACATCGAGCGGGTCACCGAGCTGCAAGAACTCTTCCTCACGCG
CGTCGGGCTCGACATCGGCAAGGTGTGGGTCGCGGACGACGGCGCCGCGGTGGCGGTCTGGACCACGCCG
GAGAGCGTCGAAGCGGGGGCGGTGTTCGCCGAGATCGGCCCGCGCATGGCCGAGTTGAGCGGTTCCCGGC
TGGCCGCGCAGCAACAGATGGAAGGCCTCCTGGCGCCGCACCGGCCCAAGGAGCCCGCGTGGTTCCTGGC
CACCGTCGGCGTCTCGCCCGACCACCAGGGCAAGGGTCTGGGCAGCGCCGTCGTGCTCCCCGGAGTGGAG
GCGGCCGAGCGCGCCGGGGTGCCCGCCTTCCTGGAGACATCCGCGCCCCGCAACCTCCCCTTCTACGAGC
GGCTCGGCTTCACCGTCACCGCCGACGTCGAGGTGCCCGAAGGACCGCGCACCTGGTGCATGACCCGCAA
GCCCGGTGCCTGACACGTGCTACGAGATTTCGATTCCACCGCCGCCTTCTATGAAAGGTTGGGCTTCGGA
ATCGTTTTCCGGGACGCCGGCTGGATGATCCTCCAGCGCGGGGATCTCATGCTGGAGTTCTTCGCCCACC
CCAACTTGTTTATTGCAGCTTATAATGGTTACAAATAAAGCAATAGCATCACAAATTTCACAAATAAAGC
ATTTTTTTCACTGCATTCTAGTTGTGGTTTGTCCAAACTCATCAATGTATCTTATCATGTCTGTATACCG
TCGACCTCTAGCTAGAGCTTGGCGTAATCATGGTCATTACCAATGCTTAATCAGTGAGGCACCTATCTCA
GCGATCTGTCTATTTCGTTCATCCATAGTTGCCTGACTCCCCGTCGTGTAGATAACTACGATACGGGAGG
GCTTACCATCTGGCCCCAGCGCTGCGATGATACCGCGAGAACCACGCTCACCGGCTCCGGATTTATCAGC
AATAAACCAGCCAGCCGGAAGGGCCGAGCGCAGAAGTGGTCCTGCAACTTTATCCGCCTCCATCCAGTCT
ATTAATTGTTGCCGGGAAGCTAGAGTAAGTAGTTCGCCAGTTAATAGTTTGCGCAACGTTGTTGCCATCG
CTACAGGCATCGTGGTGTCACGCTCGTCGTTTGGTATGGCTTCATTCAGCTCCGGTTCCCAACGATCAAG
GCGAGTTACATGATCCCCCATGTTGTGCAAAAAAGCGGTTAGCTCCTTCGGTCCTCCGATCGTTGTCAGA
AGTAAGTTGGCCGCAGTGTTATCACTCATGGTTATGGCAGCACTGCATAATTCTCTTACTGTCATGCCAT
CCGTAAGATGCTTTTCTGTGACTGGTGAGTACTCAACCAAGTCATTCTGAGAATAGTGTATGCGGCGACC
GAGTTGCTCTTGCCCGGCGTCAATACGGGATAATACCGCGCCACATAGCAGAACTTTAAAAGTGCTCATC
ATTGGAAAACGTTCTTCGGGGCGAAAACTCTCAAGGATCTTACCGCTGTTGAGATCCAGTTCGATGTAAC
CCACTCGTGCACCCAACTGATCTTCAGCATCTTTTACTTTCACCAGCGTTTCTGGGTGAGCAAAAACAGG
AAGGCAAAATGCCGCAAAAAAGGGAATAAGGGCGACACGGAAATGTTGAATACTCATATTCTTCCTT
Features (pLannotate 1.2.2; 24 found; start..end, strand, type, name):
    119..143     -  CDS            KanR (fragment): aminoglycoside phosphotransferase; aph(3')-Ia; confers resistance to kanamycin
    254..842     +  rep_origin     ori: high-copy-number ColE1/pMB1/pBR322/pUC origin of replication
   1067..1084    +  terminator     rrnB T2 terminator (fragment): transcription terminator T2 from the E. coli rrnB gene
   1109..1128    -  CDS            lacZα (fragment): LacZα fragment of β-galactosidase; lacZ fragment
   1584..1600    +  protein_bind   lac operator: The lac repressor binds to the lac operator to inhibit transcription in E. coli. This inhibition can be relieved by adding lactose or isopropyl-β-D-thiogalactopyranoside (IPTG). lac repressor encoded by lacI
   1843..2146    +  enhancer       CMV enhancer: human cytomegalovirus immediate early enhancer
   2147..2350    +  promoter       CMV promoter: human cytomegalovirus (CMV) immediate early promoter
   2486..2529    +  intron         CMV intron (fragment): modified intron A from human cytomegalovirus
   2581..2599    +  promoter       SP6 promoter: promoter for bacteriophage SP6 RNA polymerase
   2603..2640    +  CDS            IgH signal sequence (fragment): signal sequence from the mouse immunoglobulin heavy chain variable region
   2722..4062    +  CDS            CD276 (fragment): CD276_HUMAN - Also known as B7H3. Experimental evidence at protein level: Swiss-Prot protein existence level 1. May participate in the regulation of T-cell-mediated immune response. May play a protective role in tumor cells by inhibiting natural-killer mediated cell lysis as well as a role of marker for detection of neuroblastoma cells. May be involved in the development of acute and chronic transplant rejection and in the regulation of lymphocytic activity at mucosal surfaces. Could also play a key role in providing the placenta and fetus with a suitable immunological environment throughout p
   4159..4338    +  CDS            Comp (fragment): COMP_RAT - Experimental evidence at protein level: Swiss-Prot protein existence level 1. May play a role in the structural integrity of cartilage via its interaction with other extracellular matrix proteins such as the collagens and fibronectin. Can mediate the interaction of chondrocytes with the cartilage extracellular matrix through interaction with cell surface integrin receptors. Could play a role in the pathogenesis of osteoarthritis. Potent suppressor of apoptosis in both primary chondrocytes and transformed cells. Suppresses apoptosis by blocking the activation of caspase-3 and by indu
   4326..5778    +  CDS            SEAP (fragment): secreted alkaline phosphatase from human placenta The natural enzyme has a C-terminal transmembrane sequence that is replaced by a GPI anchor.
   5803..5844    +  CDS            AviTag™ (fragment): peptide tag that allows for enzymatic biotinylation
   5848..5871    +  CDS            8xHis: 8xHis affinity tag
   6017..6128    +  polyA_signal   bGH poly(A) signal: bovine growth hormone polyadenylation signal
   6129..6237    +  rep_origin     f1 ori (fragment): f1 bacteriophage origin of replication; arrow indicates direction of (+) strand synthesis
   6251..6580    +  promoter       SV40 promoter: SV40 enhancer and early promoter
   6628..6675    +  promoter       EM7 promoter: synthetic bacterial promoter&nbsp
   6694..7293    +  CDS            PuroR (fragment): puromycin N-acetyltransferase; pac from Streptomyces; confers resistance to puromycin
   7303..7428    +  CDS            ble (fragment): BLE_KLEPN - Experimental evidence at protein level: Swiss-Prot protein existence level 1. Binding protein with a strong affinity to the bleomycin family of antibiotics. Binds to CL990; an antimitotic-antibiotic compound. From Klebsiella pneumoniae.
   7423..7544    +  polyA_signal   SV40 poly(A) signal: SV40 polyadenylation signal
   7597..8457    -  CDS            AmpR: β-lactamase; bla; confers resistance to ampicillin, carbenicillin, and related antibiotics
   8460..89      -  promoter       AmpR promoter (fragment) (across the origin): bla
