[The description below was written by a language model from this plasmid's Addgene catalogue record and pLannotate feature annotations shown in this document.]
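Description:
pD649-HAsp-CD276-COMP5AP-AviTag-9xHis is a mammalian expression plasmid built on the pD649 backbone for producing a secreted, multimerised form of the extracellular domain of human CD276 (B7-H3), an immunoglobulin-superfamily cell-surface protein. It is propagated in E. coli as a high-copy plasmid through a ColE1/pUC-type origin and is selected with ampicillin via the β-lactamase gene. The annotated sequence also carries an SV40 early/EM7 promoter cassette driving a puromycin N-acetyltransferase gene with an SV40 polyadenylation signal, which could allow puromycin selection in mammalian cells, although the record does not describe such use. Short fragments of KanR, lacZα, ble and the f1 origin appear to be backbone remnants. The depositor notes that some plasmids in this collection may carry an IS4-like transposase element upstream of the CMV promoter; none is annotated in this feature table.

Expression is driven by the CMV enhancer and immediate-early promoter, followed by a CMV intron A fragment and an SP6 promoter, and is terminated by the bGH polyadenylation signal. The open reading frame begins with a leader peptide. The plasmid name indicates an HA signal peptide, whereas the automated annotation matches a fragment of an IgH signal sequence. This leader directs the CD276 ectodomain, cloned between NotI and AscI sites, into the secretory pathway. Downstream on the backbone are a coiled-coil segment of rat cartilage oligomeric matrix protein, which the "COMP5" name implies assembles the fusion into pentamers, human placental alkaline phosphatase as an enzymatic reporter, an AviTag for site-specific enzymatic biotinylation, and a polyhistidine tag for affinity purification. That tag is named 9xHis but annotated as 8xHis. High-avidity, enzyme-labelled ectodomains of this kind serve as soluble probes for detecting weak extracellular receptor–ligand interactions, consistent with the associated human IgSF cell-surface interactome screen.
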