Addgene plasmid #157425: pD649-HAsp-CD276-COMP5AP-AviTag-9xHis
Purpose: Mammalian expression of cell-surface protein extracellular domain fused to COMP5AP-AviTag-9xHis. Protein is secreted from cells.
Depositing lab: Chris Garcia. Depositing organization: Stanford University. Publication: A Human IgSF Cell-Surface Interactome Reveals a Complex Network of Protein-Protein Interactions. Wojtowicz WM, Vielmetter J, Fernandes RA, Siepe DH, Eastman CL, Chisholm GB, Cox S, Klock H, Anderson PW, Rue SM, Miller JJ, Glaser SM, Bragstad ML, Vance J, Lam AW, Lesley SA, Zinn K, Garcia KC. Cell. 2020 Aug 20;182(4):1027-1043.e17. doi: 10.1016/j.cell.2020.07.025. PubMed 32822567.
Backbone
  Vector backbone: pD649
  Backbone size w/o insert (bp): 7153
  Vector type: Mammalian Expression
Growth in bacteria
  Bacterial resistance: Ampicillin, 100 μg/mL
  Growth temperature: 37°C
  Growth strain: DH5alpha
  Copy number: High Copy
Gene/Insert
  Gene/Insert name: CD276
  Species: H. sapiens (human)
  Insert size (bp): 1314
  Entrez Gene: CD276 (a.k.a. 4Ig-B7-H3, B7-H3, B7H3, B7RP-2)
  Promoter: CMV/SP6
  Tag / fusion protein: COMP5AP-AviTag-9xHis (C terminal on backbone)
  Cloning method: Restriction Enzyme; 5′ cloning site GCGGCCGC (not destroyed); 3′ cloning site GGCGCGCC (not destroyed)
  Sequencing primers: 5′ ATTTAGGTGACACTATAG; 3′ CGTCGCACTCCATCACGGTG
Resource information
  A portion of this plasmid was derived from a plasmid made by: synthesis by ThermoFisher
Terms and licenses: Academic/Nonprofit Terms; Industry Terms: Not Available to Industry
Depositor comments: Some plasmids in this collection may have an IS4-like element ISVsa5 family transposase upstream of the CMV promoter.
How to cite: pD649-HAsp-CD276-COMP5AP-AviTag-9xHis was a gift from Chris Garcia (Addgene plasmid # 157425 ; http://n2t.net/addgene:157425 ; RRID:Addgene_157425)
