>Addgene plasmid #157425 | pD649-HAsp-CD276-COMP5AP-AviTag-9xHis | depositor partial sequence | sequence record 303960 | insert (extracellular domain)
TTGGAAGTGCAAGTGCCTGAAGATCCTGTGGTGGCCCTCGTGGGAACAGATGCCACACTGTGCTGTAGCT
TTAGCCCCGAGCCTGGATTTTCTCTGGCCCAGCTGAATCTGATCTGGCAGCTGACCGATACCAAGCAGCT
GGTGCACTCTTTCGCCGAAGGCCAGGATCAGGGCAGCGCCTATGCTAACAGAACCGCTCTGTTTCCCGAT
CTGCTGGCCCAGGGAAATGCCAGCCTGAGACTGCAGAGAGTCAGAGTTGCCGACGAGGGCAGCTTCACCT
GTTTCGTGTCCATCAGAGATTTCGGCTCTGCCGCCGTGTCTCTGCAAGTGGCCGCTCCTTACAGCAAGCC
CAGCATGACCCTGGAACCTAACAAGGACCTGAGGCCTGGCGACACCGTGACCATCACATGTAGCAGCTAC
CAGGGCTATCCCGAGGCCGAAGTGTTTTGGCAGGATGGACAAGGCGTGCCCCTGACCGGCAATGTGACAA
CATCTCAGATGGCCAACGAGCAGGGCCTGTTCGATGTGCACTCTATCCTGAGAGTGGTGCTGGGCGCCAA
TGGCACATATAGCTGTCTCGTGCGGAACCCCGTTCTGCAGCAGGATGCCCACAGCAGCGTGACAATCACA
CCCCAGAGATCTCCAACAGGCGCCGTGGAAGTTCAGGTGCCAGAGGACCCTGTTGTGGCTCTTGTGGGCA
CCGATGCTACCCTGAGATGCTCTTTTAGCCCTGAACCAGGCTTCAGCCTCGCTCAGCTGAACCTCATTTG
GCAACTCACAGACACAAAACAGCTCGTCCACTCCTTCACCGAGGGAAGAGATCAGGGCTCCGCCTACGCC
AATAGGACAGCACTGTTTCCAGACCTGCTCGCTCAAGGCAACGCTAGTCTGAGGCTGCAACGCGTTAGAG
TGGCCGATGAAGGCTCCTTTACCTGCTTCGTCAGCATCCGCGATTTTGGCAGTGCTGCCGTCAGCCTGCA
AGTCGCTGCCCCTTACTCCAAGCCTTCTATGACCCTCGAGCCGAACAAAGATCTCAGACCCGGCGATACA
GTGACCATTACCTGCAGCTCCTACAGAGGCTACCCAGAGGCTGAGGTTTTCTGGCAAGACGGACAGGGCG
TTCCACTGACTGGAAACGTGACCACCAGCCAGATGGCTAATGAACAGGGACTCTTTGACGTGCACAGCGT
GCTGAGAGTCGTTCTGGGAGCTAACGGCACCTATTCTTGCCTCGTCAGAAACCCTGTGCTCCAGCAGGAC
GCTCACGGCTCTGTGACAATTACCGGCCAGCCTATGACCTTTCCACCTGAGGCT
